>Addgene plasmid #28267 | PP-HSP90 (3PEH) | depositor partial sequence | sequence record 13386 | Author sequence
CCAACTGAATCGATGGAAAGCCATCAATATCAAACTGAAGTAACAAGATTAATGGATATTATAGTTAATT
CTTTATATACTCAGAAAGAAGTATTTTTAAGAGAATTAATATCTAATGCAGCTGATGCATTGGAGAAGAT
TAGATTTTTATCTTTATCTGATGAAAGTGTATTAGGAGAGGAAAAGAAATTAGAAATACGTATTTCAGCA
AATAAAGAAAAGAATATTTTATCAATTACAGATACAGGTATAGGTATGACAAAAGTTGATTTAATAAATA
ATTTAGGTACTATTGCAAAATCTGGTACTTCTAACTTTTTAGAAGCTATTTCTAAAAGTGGAGGAGATAT
GAGTTTAATTGGTCAATTTGGTGTAGGTTTTTATTCTGCATTTTTAGTAGCAGATAAAGTAATCGTATAT
ACAAAAAATAATGATGATGAACAATATATATGGGAATCAACAGCAGATGCTAAATTTACTATATATAAAG
ATCCAAGAGGAGCTACATTAAAAAGAGGTACACGTATATCATTACATCTAAAAGAAGATGCAACGAATTT
ATTAAATGATAAAAAATTAATGGATTTAATTTCTAAATATAGTCAATTTATACAATTCCCTATATATTTA
TTACATGAAAATGTATATACTGAAGAGGTATTAGCAGATATTGCTAAAGATATGGTAAATGATCCAAATT
ATGATAGTGTAAAAGTTGAAGAAACTGATGACCCTAATAAAAAAACAAGAACAGTTGAAAAGAAAGTCAA
AAAATGGACACTTATGAAT
