>Addgene plasmid #28267 | PP-HSP90 (3PEH) | addgene partial sequence | sequence record 34613 | 28267 with T7
AATATTTTGTTTACTTTAGAAGGAGATATACCATGCATCATCATCATCATCACAGCAGCGGCAGAGAAAA
CTTGTATTTCCAGGGCCCAACTGAATCGATGGAAAGCCATCAATATCAAACTGAAGTAACAAGATTAATG
GATATTATAGTTAATTCTTTATATACTCAGAAAGAAGTATTTTTAAGAGAATTAATATCTAATGCAGCTG
ATGCATTGGAGAAGATTAGATTTTTATCTTTATCTGATGAAAGTGTATTAGGAGAGGAAAAGAAATTAGA
AATACGTATTTCAGCAAATAAAGAAAAGAATATTTTATCAATTACAGATACAGGTATAGGTATGACAAAA
GTTGATTTAATAAATAATTTAGGTACTATTGCAAAATCTGGTACTTCTAACTTTTTAGAAGCTATTTCTA
AAAGTGGAGGAGATATGAGTTTAATTGGTCAATTTGGTGTAGGTTTTTATTCTGCATTTTTAGTAGCAGA
TAAAGTAATCGTATATACAAAAAATAATGATGATGAACAATATATATGGGAATCAACAGCAGATGCTAAA
TTTACTATATATAAAGATCCAAGAGGAGCTACATTAAAAAGAGGTACACGTATATCATTACATCTAAAAG
AAGATGCAACGAATTTATTAAATGATAAAAAATTAATGGATTTAATTTCTAAATATAGTCAATTTATACA
ATTCCCTATATATTTATTACATGAAAATGTATATACTGAAGAGGTATTAGCAGATATTGCTAAAGATATG
GTAAATGATCCAAATTATGATAGTGTAAAAGTTGAAGAACTGATGACCCTAATAAAAAACCAGACCGTTG
AAAGAAGTCCAGAATGGACACTATGA
