[The description below was written by a language model from this plasmid's Addgene catalogue record.]
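Description:
PP-HSP90 (3PEH) is a bacterial expression plasmid built on the pET15-MHL backbone, a structural-genomics derivative of the pET family listed at about 7.7 kb without insert. It is maintained in E. coli under ampicillin selection and is recorded as low copy. The record does not list the origin of replication or the promoter explicitly. However, the T7 and T7-terminator sequencing primers indicate that the insert sits in a T7 promoter/terminator expression cassette, as is typical for pET vectors. Such a cassette requires a host strain supplying T7 RNA polymerase for protein production, whereas the DH5alpha strain named in the record is a propagation host.

The payload is a 789 bp fragment from Plasmodium falciparum gene PFL1070c, encoding only the N-terminal domain of an HSP90 family chaperone rather than the full-length protein. It was inserted at ligation-independent cloning (LIC) sites, although the cloning method field itself reads restriction enzyme. Whether those sites survive is not recorded. The backbone contributes an N-terminal His tag followed by a TEV protease cleavage site. The tag allows the recombinant domain to be purified by immobilised metal affinity chromatography, and TEV digestion can then remove it to leave near-native protein.

The alternative names link the insert to two Protein Data Bank entries, so the construct was evidently used to produce this malaria parasite HSP90 domain for crystal structure determination. It would be equally suited to making the purified domain for biochemical or ligand-binding studies, though the record does not state such uses. No feature table was provided, so the finer details of the vector's elements cannot be confirmed from the record.
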