Addgene plasmid #28267: PP-HSP90 (3PEH)
Depositing lab: Cheryl Arrowsmith. Depositing organization: University of Toronto.
Backbone
  Vector backbone: pET15-MHL (Addgene plasmid 26092)
  Backbone manufacturer: SGC
  Backbone size w/o insert (bp): 7737
  Vector type: Bacterial Expression
Growth in bacteria
  Bacterial resistance: Ampicillin, 100 μg/mL
  Growth temperature: 37°C
  Growth strain: DH5alpha
  Copy number: Low Copy
Gene/Insert
  Gene/Insert name: PP-HSP90 (alt names: PDB: 3PEH, 3PEJ; PFL1070c; HSP90, N-terminal domain)
  Species: Plasmodium Falciparum
  Insert size (bp): 789
  Mutation: contains N-terminal domain.
  Entrez Gene: PFL1070c
  Tag / fusion protein: His tag with TEV cleavage (N terminal on backbone)
  Cloning method: Restriction Enzyme; 5′ cloning site LIC (unknown if destroyed); 3′ cloning site LIC (unknown if destroyed)
  Sequencing primers: 5′ T7; 3′ T7-term
Terms and licenses: Academic/Nonprofit Terms; Industry Terms: Not Available to Industry
How to cite: PP-HSP90 (3PEH) was a gift from Cheryl Arrowsmith (Addgene plasmid # 28267 ; http://n2t.net/addgene:28267 ; RRID:Addgene_28267)
